>Addgene plasmid #39264 | pSANG10-3F | depositor full sequence | sequence record 49525 | pSANG10-3F sequence 5438 bps
TGGCGAATGGG
[124 nt withheld, positions 12-135]
C
[91 nt withheld, positions 137-227]
A
[49 nt withheld, positions 229-277]
CCTTTGACGTTGGAGTCCACGTTCTTT
[37 nt withheld, positions 305-341]
ACCCTATCTCGGTCTATTCTTTTGATTTATAAGGGATTTTGCCGATTTCGGCCTATTGGTTAAAAAATGA
GCTGATTTAACAAAAATTTAACGCGAATTTTAACAAAATATTAACGTTTACAATTTCAGGTGGCACTTTT
CGGGGAAATGTGCGCGGAACCCCTATTTGTTTATTTTTCTAAATACATTCAAATATGTATCCGCTCATGA
ATTAATTCTTAGAAAAACTCATCGAGCATCAAATGAAACTGCAATTTATTCATATCAGGATTATCAATAC
CATATTTTTGAAAAAGCCGTTTCTGTAATGAAGGAGAAAACTCACCGAGGCAGTTCCATAGGATGGCAAG
ATCCTGGTATCGGTCTGCGATTCCGACTCGTCCAACATCAATACAACCTATTAATTTCCCCTCGTCAAAA
ATAAGGTTATCAAGTGAGAAATCACCATGAGTGACGACTGAATCCGGTGAGAATGGCAAAAGTTTATGCA
TTTCTTTCCAGACTTGTTCAACAGGCCAGCCATTACGCTCGTCATCAAAATCACTCGCATCAACCAAACC
GTTATTCATTCGTGATTGCGCCTGAGCGAGACGAAATACGCGATCGCTGTTAAAAGGACAATTACAAACA
GGAATCGAATGCAACCGGCGCAGGAACACTGCCAGCGCATCAACAATATTTTCACCTGAATCAGGATATT
CTTCTAATACCTGGAATGCTGTTTTCCCGGGGATCGCAGTGGTGAGTAACCATGCATCATCAGGAGTACG
GATAAAATGCTTGATGGTCGGAAGAGGCATAAATTCCGTCAGCCAGTTTAGTCTGACCATCTCATCTGTA
ACATCATTGGCAACGCTACCTTTGCCATGTTTCAGAAACAACTCTGGCGCATCGGGCTTCCCATACAATC
GATAGATTGTCGCACCTGATTGCCCGACATTATCGCGAGCCCATTTATACCCATATAAATCAGCATCCAT
GTTGGAATTTAATCGCGGCCTAGAGCAAGACGTTTCCCGTTGAATATGGCTCATAACACCCCTTGTATTA
CTGTTTATGTAAGCAGACAGTTTTATTGTTCATGACCAAAATCCCTTAACGTGAGTTTTCGTTCCACTGA
GCGTCAGACCCCGTAGAAAAGATCAAAGGATCTTCTTGAGATCCTTTTTTTCTGCGCGTAATCTGCTGCT
TGCAAACAAAAAAACCACCGCTACCAGCGGTGGTTTGTTTGCCGGATCAAGAGCTACCAACTCTTTTTCC
GAAGGTAACTGGCTTCAGCAGAGCGCAGATACCAAATACTGTCCTTCTAGTGTAGCCGTAGTTAGGCCAC
CACTTCAAGAACTCTGTAGCACCGCCTACATACCTCGCTCTGCTAATCCTGTTACCAGTGGCTGCTGCCA
GTGGCGATAAGTCGTGTCTTACCGGGTTGGACTCAAGACGATAGTTACCGGATAAGGCGCAGCGGTCGGG
CTGAACGGGGGGTTCGTGCACACAGCCCAGCTTGGAGCGAACGACCTACACCGAACTGAGATACCTACAG
CGTGAGCTATGAGAAAGCGCCACGCTTCCCGAAGGGAGAAAGGCGGACAGGTATCCGGTAAGCGGCAGGG
TCGGAACAGGAGAGCGCACGAGGGAGCTTCCAGGGGGAAACGCCTGGTATCTTTATAGTCCTGTCGGGTT
TCGCCACCTCTGACTTGAGCGTCGATTTTTGTGATGCTCGTCAGGGGGGCGGAGCCTATGGAAAAACGCC
AGCAACGCGGCCTTTTTACGGTTCCTGGCCTTTTGCTGGCCTTTTGCTCACATGTTCTTTCCTGCGTTAT
CCCCTGATTCTGTGGATAACCGTATTACCGCCTTTGAGTGAGCTGATACCGCTCGCCGCAGCCGAACGAC
CGAGCGCAGCGAGTCAGTGAGCGAGGAAGCGGAAGAGCGCCTGATGCGGTATTTTCTCCTTACGCATCTG
TGCGGTATTTCACACCGCATATATGGTGCACTCTCAGTACAATCTGCTCTGATGCCGCATAGTTAAGCCA
GTATACACTCCGCTATCGCTACGTGACTGGGTCATGGCTGCGCCCCGACACCCGCCAACACCCGCTGACG
CGCCCTGACGGGCTTGTCTGCTCCCGGCATCCGCTTACAGACAAGCTGTGACCGTCTCCGGGAGCTGCAT
GTGTCAGAGGTTTTCACCGTCATCACCGAAACGCGCGAGGCAGCTGCGGTAAAGCTCATCAGCGTGGTCG
TGAAGCGATTCACAGATGTCTGCCTGTTCATCCGCGTCCAGCTCGTTGAGTTTCTCCAGAAGCGTTAATG
TCTGGCTTCTGATAAAGCGGGCCATGTTAAGGGCGGTTTTTTCCTGTTTGGTCACTGATGCCTCCGTGTA
AGGGGGATTTCTGTTCATGGGGGTAATGATACCGATGAAACGAGAGAGGATGCTCACGATACGGGTTACT
GATGATGAACATGCCCGGTTACTGGAACGTTGTGAGGGTAAACAACTGGCGGTATGGATGCGGCGGGACC
AGAGAAAAATCACTCAGGGTCAATGCCAGCGCTTCGTTAATACAGATGTAGGTGTTCCACAGGGTAGCCA
GCAGCATCCTGCGATGCAGATCCGGAACATAATGGTGCAGGGCGCTGACTTCCGCGTTTCCAGACTTTAC
GAAACACGGAAACCGAAGACCATTCATGTTGTTGCTCAGGTCGCAGACGTTTTGCAGCAGCAGTCGCTTC
ACGTTCGCTCGCGTATCGGTGATTCATTCTGCTAACCAGTAAGGCAACCCCGCCAGCCTAGCCGGGTCCT
CAACGACAGGAGCACGATCATGCGCACCCGTGGGGCCGCCATGCCGGCGATAATGGCCTGCTTCTCGCCG
AAACGTTTGGTGGCGGGACCAGTGACGAAGGCTTGAGCGAGGGCGTGCAAGATTCCGAATACCGCAAGCG
ACAGGCCGATCATCGTCGCGCTCCAGCGAAAGCGGTCCTCGCCGAAAATGACCCAGAGCGCTGCCGGCAC
CTGTCCTACGAGTTGCATGATAAAGAAGACAGTCATAAGTGCGGCGACGATAGTCATGCCCCGCGCCCAC
CGGAAGGAGCTGACTGGGTTGAAGGCTCTCAAGGGCATCGGTCGAGATCCCGGTGCCTAATGAGTGAGCT
AACTTACATTAATTGCGTTGCGCTCACTGCCCGCTTTCCAGTCGGGAAACCTGTCGTGCCAGCTGCATTA
ATGAATCGGCCAACGCGCGGGGAGAGGCGGTTTGCGTATTGGGCGCCAGGGTGGTTTTTCTTTTCACCAG
TGAGACGGGCAACAGCTGATTGCCCTTCACCGCCTGGCCCTGAGAGAGTTGCAGCAAGCGGTCCACGCTG
GTTTGCCCCAGCAGGCGAAAATCCTGTTTGATGGTGGTTAACGGCGGGATATAACATGAGCTGTCTTCGG
TATCGTCGTATCCCACTACCGAGATATCCGCACCAACGCGCAGCCCGGACTCGGTAATGGCGCGCATTGC
GCCCAGCGCCATCTGATCGTTGGCAACCAGCATCGCAGTGGGAACGATGCCCTCATTCAGCATTTGCATG
GTTTGTTGAAAACCGGACATGGCACTCCAGTCGCCTTCCCGTTCCGCTATCGGCTGAATTTGATTGCGAG
TGAGATATTTATGCCAGCCAGCCAGACGCAGACGCGCCGAGACAGAACTTAATGGGCCCGCTAACAGCGC
GATTTGCTGGTGACCCAATGCGACCAGATGCTCCACGCCCAGTCGCGTACCGTCTTCATGGGAGAAAATA
ATACTGTTGATGGGTGTCTGGTCAGAGACATCAAGAAATAACGCCGGAACATTAGTGCAGGCAGCTTCCA
CAGCAATGGCATCCTGGTCATCCAGCGGATAGTTAATGATCAGCCCACTGACGCGTTGCGCGAGAAGATT
GTGCACCGCCGCTTTACAGGCTTCGACGCCGCTTCGTTCTACCATCGACACCACCACGCTGGCACCCAGT
TGATCGGCGCGAGATTTAATCGCCGCGACAATTTGCGACGGCGCGTGCAGGGCCAGACTGGAGGTGGCAA
CGCCAATCAGCAACGACTGTTTGCCCGCCAGTTGTTGTGCCACGCGGTTGGGAATGTAATTCAGCTCCGC
CATCGCCGCTTCCACTTTTTCCCGCGTTTTCGCAGAAACGTGGCTGGCCTGGTTCACCACGCGGGAAACG
GTCTGATAAGAGACACCGGCATACTCTGCGACATCGTATAACGTTACTGGTTTCACATTCACCACCCTGA
ATTGACTCTCTTCCGGGCGCTATCATGCCATACCGCGAAAGGTTTTGCGCCATTCGATGGTGTCCGGGAT
CTCGACGCTCTCCCTTATGCGACTCCTGCATTAGGAAGCAGCCCAGTAGTAGGTTGAGGCCGTTGAGCAC
CGCCGCCGCAAGGAATGGTGCATGCAAGGAGATGGCGCCCAACAGTCCCCCGGCCACGGGGCCTGCCACC
ATACCCACGCCGAAACAAGCGCTCATGAGCCCGAAGTGGCGAGCCCGATCTTCCCCATCGGTGATGTCGG
CGATATAGGCGCCAGCAACCGCACCTGTGGCGCCGGTGATGCCGGCCACGATGCGTCCGGCGTAGAGGAT
CGAGATCTCGATCCCGCGAAATTAATACGACTCACTATAGGGGAATTGTGAGCGGATAACAATTCCCCTC
TAGAAATAATTTTGTTTAACTTTAAGAAGGAGATATACATATGAAATACCTGCTGCCGACCGCTGCTGCT
GGTCTGCTGCTCCTCGCTGCCCAGCCGGCCATGGCCCAGGTGCAGCTGCAGGCGGCCGCATCCGCACATC
ATCATCACCATCACAAGCTGGACTACAAAGACCATGACGGTGATTATAAAGATCATGACATCGATTACAA
GGATGACGATGACAAGTAATAAAAGCTTTAATAAGTCGAGCACCACCACCACCACCACTGAGATCCGGCT
GCTAACAAAGCCCGAAAGGAAGCTGAGTTGGCTGCTGCCACCGCTGAGCAATAACTAGCATAACCCCTTG
GGGCCTCTAAACGGGTCTTGAGGGGTTTTTTGCTGAAAGGAGGAACTATATCCGGAT
Features (pLannotate 1.2.2; 20 found; start..end, strand, type, name):
     12..467     +  rep_origin     f1 ori (sequence partly withheld): f1 bacteriophage origin of replication; arrow indicates direction of (+) strand synthesis
    494..551     +  promoter       AmpR promoter (fragment): bla
    560..1375    -  CDS            KanR: aminoglycoside phosphotransferase; aph(3')-Ia; confers resistance to kanamycin in bacteria or G418 (Geneticin®) in eukaryotes
   1497..2085    +  rep_origin     ori: high-copy-number ColE1/pMB1/pBR322/pUC origin of replication
   2271..2413    -  misc_feature   bom: basis of mobility region from pBR322
   2515..2706    -  CDS            rop: Rop protein, which maintains plasmids at low copy number; rop
   2723..3103    +  CDS            YPB1_ECOLX: Protein predicted: Swiss-Prot protein existence level 4. From Escherichia coli.
   3175..3466    -  CDS            TcR (fragment): tetracycline efflux protein; tet; confers resistance to tetracycline
   3481..3502    -  protein_bind   CAP binding site: CAP binding activates transcription in the presence of cAMP. E. coli catabolite activator protein
   3515..4597    -  CDS            lacI: lac repressor; lacI; The lac repressor binds to the lac operator to inhibit transcription in E. coli. This inhibition can be relieved by adding lactose or isopropyl-β-D-thiogalactopyranoside (IPTG).
   4598..4675    -  promoter       lacI promoter: lacI
   4683..4962    -  CDS            TcR (fragment): tetracycline efflux protein; tet; confers resistance to tetracycline
   4984..5002    +  promoter       T7 promoter: promoter for bacteriophage T7 RNA polymerase
   5003..5027    +  protein_bind   lac operator: The lac repressor binds to the lac operator to inhibit transcription in E. coli. This inhibition can be relieved by adding lactose or isopropyl-β-D-thiogalactopyranoside (IPTG). lac repressor encoded by lacI
   5042..5064    +  RBS            RBS: efficient ribosome binding site from bacteriophage T7 gene 10 (Olins and Rangwala, 1989)
   5072..5137    +  sig_peptide    pelB signal sequence: leader peptide for secretion; pelB (fragment)
   5192..5257    +  CDS            3xFLAG: three tandem FLAG® epitope tags, followed by an enterokinase cleavage site
   5282..5299    +  CDS            9xHis (fragment): 9xHis affinity tag
   5309..5358    +  CDS            SET1 (fragment): solubility-enhancement tag derived from T7 phage gene 10B
   5366..5413    +  terminator     T7 terminator: transcription terminator for bacteriophage T7 RNA polymerase
