[The description below was written by a language model from this plasmid's Addgene catalogue record and pLannotate feature annotations shown in this document.]
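Description:
pSANG10-3F is an empty bacterial expression backbone derived from pET26b(+), designed for producing recombinant antibody fragments as single-chain Fvs (scFvs) in E. coli. It is selected with kanamycin through an aminoglycoside phosphotransferase (KanR) gene. It replicates from a ColE1/pBR322-type origin accompanied by the bom region and the rop gene, which moderates copy number, although the catalogue lists copy number as unknown. An f1 origin is also present. The annotation additionally flags short tetracycline-resistance fragments and an AmpR promoter fragment. These appear to be backbone remnants or similarity matches rather than functional markers.

The expression cassette consists of a T7 promoter followed by a lac operator, the T7 gene 10 ribosome binding site and a pelB signal sequence, and it ends at the T7 terminator. A plasmid-borne lacI gene supplies repressor, so transcription is held off until induction in a host expressing T7 RNA polymerase, and the record specifies BL21(DE3) for antibody production. A synthetic linker introduced into the pET26b(+) polylinker region provides NcoI, PstI, NotI and HindIII sites. The scFv gene is cloned between NcoI and NotI, in frame with the N-terminal pelB leader that directs the product to the periplasm. A tri-FLAG epitope inserted at the HindIII site and a hexahistidine tag then follow at the C terminus. The feature table detects the histidine tag as a partial 9xHis match. The 5′ HindIII site remains available for adding further peptide tags or fusion partners. The resulting scFv can be purified by metal affinity through the His tag and detected through the FLAG epitope.
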