Addgene plasmid #39264: pSANG10-3F
Purpose: (Empty Backbone)
Depositing lab: John McCafferty. Depositing organization: University of Cambridge. Publication: A simple vector system to improve performance and utilisation of recombinant antibodies. Martin CD, Rojas G, Mitchell JN, Vincent KJ, Wu J, McCafferty J, Schofield DJ. BMC Biotechnol. 2006 Dec 7;6:46. 10.1186/1472-6750-6-46 PubMed 17156422.
Backbone
  Vector backbone: pET26b(+)
  Backbone manufacturer: EMD Biosciences
  Backbone size (bp): 5438
  Modifications to backbone: pSANG10 was created by digesting pET26b(+) at the single XhoI site and at the BglI sites closest to the T7 promoter (by partial digestion) and replacing the fragment with a double stranded oligonucleotides compatible with these sites, using four annealed oligonucleotides (see Table 2 of manuscript for all oligonucleotide sequences). This introduced NcoI, PstI, NotI, HindIII restriction sites and a serine (pSANG10) immediately after the NotI site. The tri-FLAG epitope tag was inserted into pSANG10 at the HindIII site using two annealed oligonucleotides to create pSANG10-3F. The scFv encoding gene is sub-cloned at the NcoI/NotI site and the 5' HindIII site is available for insertion of peptide tags and fusion partners.
  Vector type: Bacterial Expression ; Bacterial expression, bacterial expression of recombinant antibody fragments in the form of single chain Fvs (scFvs)
  Promoter: T7
  Tag / fusion protein: 6xHis (C terminal on backbone); tri-FLAG (C terminal on backbone); pelB leader (N terminal on backbone)
Growth in bacteria
  Bacterial resistance: Kanamycin, 50 μg/mL
  Growth temperature: 37°C
  Growth strain: DH5alpha
  Growth instructions: Must be transformed into BL21(DE3) bacteria and grown at 30 degrees for antibody production.
  Copy number: Unknown
Gene/Insert
  Cloning method: Restriction Enzyme
  Sequencing primers: 5′ T7 promoter; 3′ T7 terminal primer
Terms and licenses: Academic/Nonprofit Terms; Industry Terms: Not Available to Industry
How to cite: pSANG10-3F was a gift from John McCafferty (Addgene plasmid # 39264 ; http://n2t.net/addgene:39264 ; RRID:Addgene_39264)
