>Addgene plasmid #39264 | pSANG10-3F | addgene partial sequence | sequence record 50714 | pBRrevBam 5'-GGTGATGTCGGCGATATAGG-3'
CGGTGATGCCGGCCACGATGCGTCCGGCGTAGAGGATCGAGATCTCGATCCCGCGAAATTAATACGACTC
ACTATAGGGGAATTGTGAGCGGATAACAATTCCCCTCTAGAAATAATTTTGTTTAACTTTAAGAAGGAGA
TATACATATGAAATACCTGCTGCCGACCGCTGCTGCTGGTCTGCTGCTCCTCGCTGCCCAGCCGGCCATG
GCCCAGGTGCAGCTGCAGGCGGCCGCATCCGCACATCATCATCACCATCACAAGCTGGACTACAAAGACC
ATGACGGTGATTATAAAGATCATGACATCGATTACAAGGATGACGATGACAAGTAATAAAAGCTTTAATA
AGTCGAGCACCACCACCACCACCACTGAGATCCGGCTGCTAACAAAGCCCGAAAGGAAGCTGAGTTGGCT
GCTGCCACCGCTGAGCAATAACTAGCATAACCCCTTGGGGCCTCTAAACGGGTCTTGAGGGGTTTTTTGC
TGAAAGGAGGAACTATATCCGGATTGGCGAATGGG
[124 nt withheld, positions 526-649]
C
[91 nt withheld, positions 651-741]
A
[49 nt withheld, positions 743-791]
CCTTTGACGTTGGAGTCCACGTTCTTT
[37 nt withheld, positions 819-855]
ACCCTATCTCGGTCTATTCTTTTGATTTATAAGGGATTTTGCCGATTTCGGCCTATTGGTTAAAAAA
